>Addgene plasmid #197695 | pMC-1-DR5v2-4 | addgene full sequence | sequence record 391023 | Addgene NGS Result
GTCAGTGAGCGAGGAAGCGGAAGAGCGCCCAATACGCAAACCGCCTCTCCCCGCGCGTTGGCCGATTCAT
TAATCACTCTGTGGTCTCAGGAGCCTAGTTGGAATAGGATTTCGAATTCCCGACAAAAGGCCGACAAAAG
GCCGACAAAAGGCCGACAAAAGGCCGACAAAAGGCCGACAAAAGGCCGACAAAAGGCCGACAAAAGGCCG
ACAAAAGGCCGACAAAAGGGGGCAGGCCTCGATAAGCTTGATATCGAATTAATTCCTGCAGCCCCGCAAG
ACCCTTCCTCTATATAAGGAAGTTCATTTCATTTGGAGAGGTACTTGAGACCACGAAGTGGCTCTTCAGT
GGACGAAAGGGCCTCGTGATACGCCTATTTTTATAGGTTAATGTCATGATAATAATGGTTTCTTAGACGT
CAGGTGGCACTTTTCGGGGAAATGTGCGCGGAACCCCTATTTGTTTATTTTTCTAAATACATTCAAATAT
GTATCCGCTCATGAGACAATAACCCTGATAAATGCTTCAATAATATTGAAAAAGGAAGAGTATGCGCTCA
CGCAACTGGTCCAGAACCTTGACCGAACGCAGCGGTGGTAACGGCGCAGTGGCGGTTTTCATGGCTTGTT
ATGACTGTTTTTTTTTGGGGTACAGTCTATGCCTCGGGCATCCAAGCAGCAAGCGCGTTACGCCGTGGGT
CGATGTTTGATGTTATGGAGCAGCAACGATGTTACGCAGCAGGGCAGTCGCCCTAAAACAAAGTTAAACA
TCATGAGGGAAGCGGTGATCGCCGAAGTATCGACTCAACTATCAGAGGTAGTTGGCGTCATCGAGCGCCA
TCTCGAACCGACGTTGCTGGCCGTACATTTGTACGGCTCCGCAGTGGATGGCGGCCTGAAGCCACACAGC
GATATTGATTTGCTGGTTACGGTGACCGTAAGGCTTGATGAAACAACGCGGCGAGCTTTGATCAACGACC
TTTTGGAAACTTCGGCTTCCCCTGGAGAGAGCGAGATTCTCCGCGCTGTAGAAGTCACCATTGTTGTGCA
CGACGACATCATTCCGTGGCGTTATCCAGCTAAGCGCGAACTGCAATTTGGAGAATGGCAGCGCAATGAC
ATTCTTGCAGGTATCTTCGAGCCAGCCACGATCGACATTGATCTGGCTATCTTGCTGACAAAAGCAAGAG
AACATAGCGTTGCCTTGGTAGGTCCAGCGGCGGAGGAACTCTTTGATCCGGTTCCTGAACAGGATCTATT
TGAGGCGCTAAATGAAACCTTAACGCTATGGAACTCGCCGCCCGACTGGGCTGGCGATGAGCGAAATGTA
GTGCTTACGTTGTCCCGCATTTGGTACAGCGCAGTAACCGGCAAAATCGCGCCGAAGGATGTCGCTGCCG
ACTGGGCAATGGAGCGCCTGCCGGCCCAGTATCAGCCCGTCATACTTGAAGCTAGACAGGCTTATCTTGG
ACAAGAAGAAGATCGCTTGGCCTCGCGCGCAGATCAGTTGGAAGAATTTGTCCATTACGTAAAAGGCGAG
ATCACCAAGGTAGTCGGCAAATAACTGTCAGACCAAGTTTACTCATATATACTTTAGATTGATTTAAAAC
TTCATTTTTAATTTAAAAGGATCTAGGTGAAGATCCTTTTTGATAATCTCATGACCAAAATCCCTTAACG
TGAGTTTTCGTTCCACTGAGCGTCAGACCCCGTAGAAAAGATCAAAGGATCTTCTTGAGATCCTTTTTTT
CTGCGCGTAATCTGCTGCTTGCAAACAAAAAAACCACCGCTACCAGCGGTGGTTTGTTTGCCGGATCAAG
AGCTACCAACTCTTTTTCCGAAGGTAACTGGCTTCAGCAGAGCGCAGATACCAAATACTGTTCTTCTAGT
GTAGCCGTAGTTAGGCCACCACTTCAAGAACTCTGTAGCACCGCCTACATACCTCGCTCTGCTAATCCTG
TTACCAGTGGCTGCTGCCAGTGGCGATAAGTCGTGTCTTACCGGGTTGGACTCAAGACGATAGTTACCGG
ATAAGGCGCAGCGGTCGGGCTGAACGGGGGGTTCGTGCACACAGCCCAGCTTGGAGCGAACGACCTACAC
CGAACTGAGATACCTACAGCGTGAGCTATGAGAAAGCGCCACGCTTCCCGAAGGGAGAAAGGCGGACAGG
TATCCGGTAAGCGGCAGGGTCGGAACAGGAGAGCGCACGAGGGAGCTTCCAGGGGGAAACGCCTGGTATC
TTTATAGTCCTGTCGGGTTTCGCCACCTCTGACTTGAGCGTCGATTTTTGTGATGCTCGTCAGGGGGGCG
GAGCCTATGGAAAAACGCCAGCAACGCGGCCTTTTTACGGTTCCTGGCCTTTTGCTGGCCTTTTGCTCAC
ATGTTCTTTCCTGCGTTATCCCCTGATTCTGTGGATAACCGTATTACCGCCTTTGAGTGAGCTGATACCG
CTCGCCGCAGCCGAACGACCGAGCGCAGCGA
Features (pLannotate 1.2.2; 9 found; start..end, strand, type, name):
      1..23      +  rep_origin     RSF ori (fragment): Plasmids containing the RSF 1030 origin of replication can be propagated in E. coli cells that contain additional plasmids with compatible origins.
     25..74      +  CDS            lacI (fragment): lac repressor; lacI; The lac repressor binds to the lac operator to inhibit transcription in E. coli. This inhibition can be relieved by adding lactose or isopropyl-β-D-thiogalactopyranoside (IPTG).
    239..260     -  misc_feature   MCS (fragment): pBluescript multiple cloning site
    276..321     +  promoter       minimal CaMV 35S promoter: minimal 35S promoter from cauliflower mosaic virus
    447..551     +  promoter       AmpR promoter: bla
    542..622     -  CDS            int (fragment): INT2_ECOLX - Protein inferred from homology: Swiss-Prot protein existence level 3. Putative integrase believed to be involved in the insertion of antibiotic resistance genes into plasmids and transposons. From Escherichia coli.
    710..766     +  CDS            GmR (fragment): gentamycin acetyltransferase; aacC1; confers resistance to gentamycin
    773..1561    +  CDS            aadA: S3AD_ECOLX - Experimental evidence at protein level: Swiss-Prot protein existence level 1. Mediates bacterial resistance to the antibiotics streptomycin and spectinomycin. From Escherichia coli.
   1735..2323    +  rep_origin     ori: high-copy-number ColE1/pMB1/pBR322/pUC origin of replication
