[The description below was written by a language model from this plasmid's Addgene catalogue record and pLannotate feature annotations shown in this document.]
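Description:
pMC-1-DR5v2-4 is a small (about 2.5 kb) Level 0 part plasmid in the Phytobrick/MoClo Golden Gate standard, belonging to a modular vector toolkit and parts library for plant genome engineering. It is built on the self-made pMC-1-ccdB-4 backbone. The backbone name suggests that the part replaced a ccdB counter-selection cassette between positions 1 and 4 of the assembly syntax, but the record does not spell out the overhangs or the cloning sites. The plasmid is maintained in E. coli at high copy through a ColE1/pUC-type origin. Selection is with spectinomycin, conferred by the aadA adenylyltransferase gene. An AmpR (bla) promoter lies upstream of aadA and may drive it, although short integrase and gentamicin-resistance fragments sit between the two. These fragments, along with brief matches to an RSF origin, lacI and a pBluescript polylinker, appear to be non-functional remnants or chance annotation hits rather than working elements.

The payload is a 229 bp synthetic DR5v2 promoter. DR5v2 is generally known as an auxin-responsive reporter promoter in which repeated auxin response elements are placed upstream of a minimal promoter, and the feature table accordingly identifies a minimal CaMV 35S promoter in the insert region. The response-element repeats themselves are not annotated. The plasmid carries no coding sequence, terminator or plant selectable marker, so it is not an expression construct on its own. It serves as a promoter donor part that is combined with coding-sequence and terminator modules in higher-level assemblies, for example to place a reporter or other gene under auxin-responsive transcriptional control in plants.
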