Addgene plasmid #197695: pMC-1-DR5v2-4
Purpose: Phytobrick (MoClo) Level 0 Part
Depositing lab: Daniel Voytas. Depositing organization: University of Minnesota. Publication: An extensible vector toolkit and parts library for advanced engineering of plant genomes. Chamness JC, Kumar J, Cruz AJ, Rhuby E, Holum MJ, Cody JP, Tibebu R, Gamo ME, Starker CG, Zhang F, Voytas DF. Plant Genome. 2023 Mar 9:e20312. doi: 10.1002/tpg2.20312. PubMed 36896468.
Backbone
  Vector backbone: pMC-1-ccdB-4
  Backbone manufacturer: Self-made
  Vector type: Plant Expression
Growth in bacteria
  Bacterial resistance: Spectinomycin, 50 μg/mL
  Growth temperature: 37°C
  Growth strain: DH5alpha
  Copy number: High Copy
Gene/Insert
  Gene/Insert name: DR5v2 promoter
  Species: Synthetic
  Insert size (bp): 229
  Cloning method: Restriction Enzyme; 5′ cloning site Unknown (unknown if destroyed)
Terms and licenses: Academic/Nonprofit Terms; Industry Terms: Not Available to Industry
Depositor comments: Please visit https://doi.org/10.1101/2022.10.15.511792 for bioRxiv preprint.
How to cite: pMC-1-DR5v2-4 was a gift from Daniel Voytas (Addgene plasmid # 197695 ; http://n2t.net/addgene:197695 ; RRID:Addgene_197695)
